Addgene plasmid #65817: pCASCADE-gltA2
Purpose: gltA targeting guide RNA E. coli , Low Phosphate Induction
Depositing lab: Michael Lynch. Depositing organization: Duke University.
Backbone
  Vector backbone: pCASCADE
  Backbone manufacturer: None - Constructed in House
  Backbone size w/o insert (bp): 2500
  Total vector size (bp): 2843
  Vector type: Bacterial Expression
Growth in bacteria
  Bacterial resistance: Chloramphenicol, 25 μg/mL
  Growth temperature: 37°C
  Growth strain: Top10
  Copy number: Low Copy
Gene/Insert
  Gene/Insert name: gltA2 guide
  gRNA/shRNA sequence: E . coli gltA2 gene Promoter
  Species: Synthetic
  Promoter: E . coli ugpB gene promoter, low phosphate induction
  Cloning method: Unknown
  Sequencing primers: 5′ GGGAGACCACAACGG; 3′ AGTCCAGCTTGGAGCG
Terms and licenses: Academic/Nonprofit Terms; Industry Terms: Not Available to Industry
How to cite: pCASCADE-gltA2 was a gift from Michael Lynch (Addgene plasmid # 65817 ; http://n2t.net/addgene:65817 ; RRID:Addgene_65817)
