[The description below was written by a language model from this plasmid's Addgene catalogue record and pLannotate feature annotations shown in this document.]
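Description:
pCASCADE-gltA2 is a small (about 2.8 kb) bacterial expression plasmid built on the in-house pCASCADE backbone to deliver a CRISPR guide RNA in E. coli. It replicates from a p15A origin, which the catalogue entry classes as low copy and which is compatible with ColE1-type plasmids, so it can be co-maintained with other vectors in the same cell. A short fragment matching the RSF origin is also annotated next to it, but this is probably only sequence similarity between related origins rather than a second functional replicon. Selection is by chloramphenicol, through a cat gene driven by its native promoter and followed by the lambda t0 terminator.

The payload is a synthetic guide, gltA2, which the record describes as directed against the promoter of the E. coli gltA gene (citrate synthase). The guide is expressed from the E. coli ugpB promoter, which is induced under low-phosphate conditions, so it is produced only once phosphate becomes limiting. Neither the ugpB promoter nor the guide array was picked up by the automated annotation. They presumably lie in the unannotated sequence, but the table does not show where. The rrnB T1 and T7Te terminators are annotated in tandem and provide transcriptional insulation or termination. A TetR coding sequence is also present on the opposite strand, most likely left over from a tetracycline-regulated parent vector, though the record assigns it no role.

The plasmid name suggests use with the Cascade (type I-E) CRISPR complex, which is not encoded here and would have to be supplied by the host. The stated purpose supports phosphate-depletion-triggered targeting of gltA in E. coli, probably for silencing its expression.
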