Features (pLannotate 1.2.2; 8 found; start..end, strand, type, name):
      7..630     -  CDS            TetR: tetracycline repressor TetR; tetR from transposon Tn10; TetR binds to the tetracycline operator tetO to inhibit transcription. This inhibition can be relieved by adding tetracycline or doxycycline.
    642..713     +  terminator     rrnB T1 terminator: transcription terminator T1 from the E. coli rrnB gene
    729..756     +  terminator     T7Te terminator: phage T7 early transcription terminator
   1141..1196    -  rep_origin     RSF ori (fragment): Plasmids containing the RSF 1030 origin of replication can be propagated in E. coli cells that contain additional plasmids with compatible origins.
   1284..1829    -  rep_origin     p15A ori: Plasmids containing the medium-copy-number p15A origin of replication can be propagated in E. coli cells that contain a second plasmid with the ColE1 origin.
   1943..2037    -  terminator     lambda t0 terminator: transcription terminator from phage lambda
   2061..2717    -  CDS            cat: CAT_ECOLX - Experimental evidence at protein level: Swiss-Prot protein existence level 1. This enzyme is an effector of chloramphenicol resistance in bacteria. From Escherichia coli. This protein is used as a marker in many commonly used cloning vectors, such as pACYC184.
   2718..2820    -  promoter       cat promoter: promoter of the E. coli cat gene encoding chloramphenicol acetyltransferase
>Addgene plasmid #65817 | pCASCADE-gltA2 | depositor full sequence | sequence record 111972 | pCASCADE-gltA2 sequence 2843 bps
GACGTCTTAAGACCCACTTTCACATTTAAGTTGTTTTTCTAATCCGCATATGATCAATTCAAGGCCGAAT
AAGAAGGCTGGCTCTGCACCTTGGTGATCAAATAATTCGATAGCTTGTCGTAATAATGGCGGCATACTAT
CAGTAGTAGGTGTTTCCCTTTCTTCTTTAGCGACTTGATGCTCTTGATCTTCCAATACGCAACCTAAAGT
AAAATGCCCCACAGCGCTGAGTGCATATAATGCATTCTCTAGTGAAAAACCTTGTTGGCATAAAAAGGCT
AATTGATTTTCGAGAGTTTCATACTGTTTTTCTGTAGGCCGTGTACCTAAATGTACTTTTGCTCCATCGC
GATGACTTAGTAAAGCACATCTAAAACTTTTAGCGTTATTACGTAAAAAATCTTGCCAGCTTTCCCCTTC
TAAAGGGCAAAAGTGAGTATGGTGCCTATCTAACATCTCAATGGCTAAGGCGTCGAGCAAAGCCCGCTTA
TTTTTTACATGCCAATACAATGTAGGCTGCTCTACACCTAGCTTCTGGGCGAGTTTACGGGTTGTTAAAC
CTTCGATTCCGACCTCATTAAGCAGCTCTAATGCGCTGTTAATCACTTTACTTTTATCTAATCTAGACAT
CATCCAGGCATCAAATAAAACGAAAGGCTCAGTCGAAAGACTGGGCCTTTCGTTTTATCTGTTGTTTGTC
GGTGAACGCTCTCTACTAGAGTCACACTGGCTCACCTTCGGGTGGGCCTTTCTGCGTTTATACACAGCTA
ACACCACGTCGTCCCTATCTGCTGCCCTAGGTCTATGAGTGGTTGCTGGATAACTCTTTCTGACACCTTA
CTATCTTACAAATGTAACAAAAAAGTTATTTTTCTGTAATTCGAGCATGTCATGTTACCCCGCGAGCATA
AAACGCGTATATTCAGGGAGACCACAACGGTTTCCCTCTACAAATAATTTTGTTTAACTTTGAATTCAAA
AGATCTGGTACCACCTCGAGTTCCCCGCGCCAGCGGGGATAAACCGTATTGACCAATTCATTCGGGACAG
TTATTAGTTCGAGTTCCCCGCGCCAGCGGGGATAAACCGAAAAAAAAACCCCGCCCCTGACAGGGCGGGG
TTTTTTTTCCTAGGGATATATTCCGCTTCCTCGCTCACTGACTCGCTACGCTCGGTCGTTCGACTGCGGC
GAGCGGAAATGGCTTACGAACGGGGCGGAGATTTCCTGGAAGATGCCAGGAAGATACTTAACAGGGAAGT
GAGAGGGCCGCGGCAAAGCCGTTTTTCCATAGGCTCCGCCCCCCTGACAAGCATCACGAAATCTGACGCT
CAAATCAGTGGTGGCGAAACCCGACAGGACTATAAAGATACCAGGCGTTTCCCCCTGGCGGCTCCCTCGT
GCGCTCTCCTGTTCCTGCCTTTCGGTTTACCGGTGTCATTCCGCTGTTATGGCCGCGTTTGTCTCATTCC
ACGCCTGACACTCAGTTCCGGGTAGGCAGTTCGCTCCAAGCTGGACTGTATGCACGAACCCCCCGTTCAG
TCCGACCGCTGCGCCTTATCCGGTAACTATCGTCTTGAGTCCAACCCGGAAAGACATGCAAAAGCACCAC
TGGCAGCAGCCACTGGTAATTGATTTAGAGGAGTTAGTCTTGAAGTCATGCGCCGGTTAAGGCTAAACTG
AAAGGACAAGTTTTGGTGACTGCGCTCCTCCAAGCCAGTTACCTCGGTTCAAAGAGTTGGTAGCTCAGAG
AACCTTCGAAAAACCGCCCTGCAAGGCGGTTTTTTCGTTTTCAGAGCAAGAGATTACGCGCAGACCAAAA
CGATCTCAAGAAGATCATCTTATTAATCAGATAAAATATTTCTAGATTTCAGTGCAATTTATCTCTTCAA
ATGTAGCACCTGAAGTCAGCCCCATACGATATAAGTTGTTACTAGTGCTTGGATTCTCACCAATAAAAAA
CGCCCGGCGGCAACCGAGCGTTCTGAACAAATCCAGATGGAGTTCTGAGGTCATTACTGGATCTATCAAC
AGGAGTCCAAGCGAGCTCGATATCAAATTACGCCCCGCCCTGCCACTCATCGCAGTACTGTTGTAATTCA
TTAAGCATTCTGCCGACATGGAAGCCATCACAAACGGCATGATGAACCTGAATCGCCAGCGGCATCAGCA
CCTTGTCGCCTTGCGTATAATATTTGCCCATGGTGAAAACGGGGGCGAAGAAGTTGTCCATATTGGCCAC
GTTTAAATCAAAACTGGTGAAACTCACCCAGGGATTGGCTGAGACGAAAAACATATTCTCAATAAACCCT
TTAGGGAAATAGGCCAGGTTTTCACCGTAACACGCCACATCTTGCGAATATATGTGTAGAAACTGCCGGA
AATCGTCGTGGTATTCACTCCAGAGCGATGAAAACGTTTCAGTTTGCTCATGGAAAACGGTGTAACAAGG
GTGAACACTATCCCATATCACCAGCTCACCGTCTTTCATTGCCATACGAAATTCCGGATGAGCATTCATC
AGGCGGGCAAGAATGTGAATAAAGGCCGGATAAAACTTGTGCTTATTTTTCTTTACGGTCTTTAAAAAGG
CCGTAATATCCAGCTGAACGGTCTGGTTATAGGTACATTGAGCAACTGACTGAAATGCCTCAAAATGTTC
TTTACGATGCCATTGGGATATATCAACGGTGGTATATCCAGTGATTTTTTTCTCCATTTTAGCTTCCTTA
GCTCCTGAAAATCTCGATAACTCAAAAAATACGCCCGGTAGTGATCTTATTTCATTATGGTGAAAGTTGG
AACCTCTTACGTGCCGATCAACGTCTCATTTTCGCCAGATATC
