>Addgene plasmid #65817 | pCASCADE-gltA2 | addgene partial sequence | sequence record 117032 | pBR322ori-F 5'-GGGAAACGCCTGGTATCTTT-3'
CACTGATTTGAGCGTCAGATTTCGTGATGCTTGTCAGGGGGGCGGAGCCTATGGAAAAACGGCTTTGCCG
CGGCCCTCTCACTTCCCTGTTAAGTATCTTCCTGGCATCTTCCAGGAAATCTCCGCCCCGTTCGTAAGCC
ATTTCCGCTCGCCGCAGTCGAACGACCGAGCGTAGCGAGTCAGTGAGCGAGGAAGCGGAATATATCCCTA
GGAAAAAAAACCCCGCCCTGTCAGGGGCGGGGTTTTTTTTTCGGTTTATCCCCGCTGGCGCGGGGAACTC
GAACTAATAACTGTCCCGAATGAATTGGTCAATACGGTTTATCCCCGCTGGCGCGGGGAACTCGAGGTGG
TACCAGATCTTTTGAATTCAAAGTTAAACAAAATTATTTGTAGAGGGAAACCGTTGTGGTCTCCCTGAAT
ATACGCGTTTTATGCTCGCGGGGTAACATGACATGCTCGAATTACAGAAAAATAACTTTTTTGTTACATT
TGTAAGATAGTAAGGTGTCAGAAAGAGTTATCCAGCAACCACTCATAGACCTAGGGCAGCAGATAGGGAC
GACGTGGTGTTAGCTGTGTATAAACGCAGAAAGGCCCACCCGAAGGTGAGCCAGTGTGACTCTAGTAGAG
AGCGTTCACCGACAAACAACAGATAAAACGAAAGGCCCAGTCTTTCGACTGAGCCTTTCGTTTTATTTGA
TGCCTGGATGATGTCTAGATTAGATAAAAGTAAAGTGATTAACAGCGCATTAGAGCTGCTTAATGAGGTC
GGAATCGAAGGTTTAACAACCCGTAAACTCGCCCAGAAGCTAGGTGTAGAGCAGCCTACATTGTATTGGC
ATGTAAAAAATAAGCGGGCTTTGCTCGACGCCTTAGCCATTGAGATGTTAGATAGGCACCATACTCACTT
TTGCCCTTTAGAAGGGGAAAGCTGGCAAGATTTTT
