>Addgene plasmid #65817 | pCASCADE-gltA2 | addgene partial sequence | sequence record 118298 | Hsp70-pro-R 5'-CGGGATCCCCAGCTGAACGGTCTGGTTA-3'
ATTGAGCAACTGACTGAAATGCCTCAAAATGTTCTTTACGATGCCATTGGGATATATCAACGGTGGTATA
TCCAGTGATTTTTTTCTCCATTTTAGCTTCCTTAGCTCCTGAAAATCTCGATAACTCAAAAAATACGCCC
GGTAGTGATCTTATTTCATTATGGTGAAAGTTGGAACCTCTTACGTGCCGATCAACGTCTCATTTTCGCC
AGATATCGACGTCTTAAGACCCACTTTCACATTTAAGTTGTTTTTCTAATCCGCATATGATCAATTCAAG
GCCGAATAAGAAGGCTGGCTCTGCACCTTGGTGATCAAATAATTCGATAGCTTGTCGTAATAATGGCGGC
ATACTATCAGTAGTAGGTGTTTCCCTTTCTTCTTTAGCGACTTGATGCTCTTGATCTTCCAATACGCAAC
CTAAAGTAAAATGCCCCACAGCGCTGAGTGCATATAATGCATTCTCTAGTGAAAAACCTTGTTGGCATAA
AAAGGCTAATTGATTTTCGAGAGTTTCATACTGTTTTTCTGTAGGCCGTGTACCTAAATGTACTTTTGCT
CCATCGCGATGACTTAGTAAAGCACATCTAAAACTTTTAGCGTTATTACGTAAAAAATCTTGCCAGCTTT
CCCCTTCTAAAGGGCAAAAGTGAGTATGGTGCCTATCTAACATCTCAATGGCTAAGGCGTCGAGCAAAGC
CCGCTTATTTTTTACATGCCAATACAATGTAGGCTGCTCTACACCTAGCTTCTGGGCGAGTTTACGGGTT
GTTAAACCTTCGATTCCGACCTCATTAAGCAGCTCTAATGCGCTGTTAATCACTTTACTTTTATCTAATC
TAGACATCATCCAGGCATCAAATAAAACGAAAGGCTCAGTCGAAAGACTGGGCCTTTCGTTTTATCTGTT
GTTTGTCGGTGAACGCTCTCTACTAGAGTCACACTGGCTCACCTTCGGGTGGG
